>Addgene plasmid #208964 | Polymerase expression - pCMV-Phi29(+exo) (LM2759) | addgene full sequence | sequence record 415810 | Addgene NGS Result
ATATGCCAAGTACGCCCCCTATTGACGTCAATGACGGTAAATGGCCCGCCTGGCATTATGCCCAGTACAT
GACCTTATGGGACTTTCCTACTTGGCAGTACATCTACGTATTAGTCATCGCTATTACCATGGTGATGCGG
TTTTGGCAGTACATCAATGGGCGTGGATAGCGGTTTGACTCACGGGGATTTCCAAGTCTCCACCCCATTG
ACGTCAATGGGAGTTTGTTTTGGCACCAAAATCAACGGGACTTTCCAAAATGTCGTAACAACTCCGCCCC
ATTGACGCAAATGGGCGGTAGGCGTGTACGGTGGGAGGTCTATATAAGCAGAGCTGGTTTAGTGAACCGT
CAGATCCGCTAGAGATCCGCGGCCGCTAATACGACTCACTATAGGGAGAGCCGCCACC
[1728 nt withheld, positions 409-2136]
GGCGGAAGCTCTGGTGGCAGCAAGCGGACCGCCGACGGCTCTGAATTCGAGAGCCCTAAGAAGAAAAGAA
AGGTGTGACCGGTCATCATCACCATCACCATTGAGTTTAAACCCGCTGATCAGCCTCGACTGTGCCTTCT
AGTTGCCAGCCATCTGTTGTTTGCCCCTCCCCCGTGCCTTCCTTGACCCTGGAAGGTGCCACTCCCACTG
TCCTTTCCTAATAAAATGAGGAAATTGCATCGCATTGTCTGAGTAGGTGTCATTCTATTCTGGGGGGTGG
GGTGGGGCAGGACAGCAAGGGGGAGGATTGGGAAGACAATAGCAGGCATGCTGGGGATGCGGTGGGCTCT
ATGGCTTCTGAGGCGGAAAGAACCAGCTGGGGCTCGATACCGTCGACCTCTAGCTAGAGCTTGGCGTAAT
CATGGTCATAGCTGTTTCCTGTGTGAAATTGTTATCCGCTCACAATTCCACACAACATACGAGCCGGAAG
CATAAAGTGTAAAGCCTAGGGTGCCTAATGAGTGAGCTAACTCACATTAATTGCGTTGCGCTCACTGCCC
GCTTTCCAGTCGGGAAACCTGTCGTGCCAGCTGCATTAATGAATCGGCCAACGCGCGGGGAGAGGCGGTT
TGCGTATTGGGCGCTCTTCCGCTTCCTCGCTCACTGACTCGCTGCGCTCGGTCGTTCGGCTGCGGCGAGC
GGTATCAGCTCACTCAAAGGCGGTAATACGGTTATCCACAGAATCAGGGGATAACGCAGGAAAGAACATG
TGAGCAAAAGGCCAGCAAAAGGCCAGGAACCGTAAAAAGGCCGCGTTGCTGGCGTTTTTCCATAGGCTCC
GCCCCCCTGACGAGCATCACAAAAATCGACGCTCAAGTCAGAGGTGGCGAAACCCGACAGGACTATAAAG
ATACCAGGCGTTTCCCCCTGGAAGCTCCCTCGTGCGCTCTCCTGTTCCGACCCTGCCGCTTACCGGATAC
CTGTCCGCCTTTCTCCCTTCGGGAAGCGTGGCGCTTTCTCATAGCTCACGCTGTAGGTATCTCAGTTCGG
TGTAGGTCGTTCGCTCCAAGCTGGGCTGTGTGCACGAACCCCCCGTTCAGCCCGACCGCTGCGCCTTATC
CGGTAACTATCGTCTTGAGTCCAACCCGGTAAGACACGACTTATCGCCACTGGCAGCAGCCACTGGTAAC
AGGATTAGCAGAGCGAGGTATGTAGGCGGTGCTACAGAGTTCTTGAAGTGGTGGCCTAACTACGGCTACA
CTAGAAGAACAGTATTTGGTATCTGCGCTCTGCTGAAGCCAGTTACCTTCGGAAAAAGAGTTGGTAGCTC
TTGATCCGGCAAACAAACCACCGCTGGTAGCGGTGGTTTTTTTGTTTGCAAGCAGCAGATTACGCGCAGA
AAAAAAGGATCTCAAGAAGATCCTTTGATCTTTTCTACGGGGTCTGACGCTCAGTGGAACGAAAACTCAC
GTTAAGGGATTTTGGTCATGAGATTATCAAAAAGGATCTTCACCTAGATCCTTTTAAATTAAAAATGAAG
TTTTAAATCAATCTAAAGTATATATGAGTAAACTTGGTCTGACAGTTACCAATGCTTAATCAGTGAGGCA
CCTATCTCAGCGATCTGTCTATTTCGTTCATCCATAGTTGCCTGACTCCCCGTCGTGTAGATAACTACGA
TACGGGAGGGCTTACCATCTGGCCCCAGTGCTGCAATGATACCGCGCGAACCACGCTCACCGGCTCCAGA
TTTATCAGCAATAAACCAGCCAGCCGGAAGGGCCGAGCGCAGAAGTGGTCCTGCAACTTTATCCGCCTCC
ATCCAGTCTATTAATTGTTGCCGGGAAGCTAGAGTAAGTAGTTCGCCAGTTAATAGTTTGCGCAACGTTG
TTGCCATTGCTACAGGCATCGTGGTGTCACGCTCGTCGTTTGGTATGGCTTCATTCAGCTCCGGTTCCCA
ACGATCAAGGCGAGTTACATGATCCCCCATGTTGTGCAAAAAAGCGGTTAGCTCCTTCGGTCCTCCGATC
GTTGTCAGAAGTAAGTTGGCCGCAGTGTTATCACTCATGGTTATGGCAGCACTGCATAATTCTCTTACTG
TCATGCCATCCGTAAGATGCTTTTCTGTGACTGGTGAGTACTCAACCAAGTCATTCTGAGAATAGTGTAT
GCGGCGACCGAGTTGCTCTTGCCCGGCGTCAATACGGGATAATACCGCGCCACATAGCAGAACTTTAAAA
GTGCTCATCATTGGAAAACGTTCTTCGGGGCGAAAACTCTCAAGGATCTTACCGCTGTTGAGATCCAGTT
CGATGTAACCCACTCGTGCACCCAACTGATCTTCAGCATCTTTTACTTTCACCAGCGTTTCTGGGTGAGC
AAAAACAGGAAGGCAAAATGCCGCAAAAAAGGGAATAAGGGCGACACGGAAATGTTGAATACTCATACTC
TTCCTTTTTCAATATTATTGAAGCATTTATCAGGGTTATTGTCTCATGAGCGGATACATATTTGAATGTA
TTTAGAAAAATAAACAAATAGGGGTTCCGCGCACATTTCCCCGAAAAGTGCCACCTGACGTCGACGGATC
GGGAGATCGATCTCCCGATCCCCTAGGGTCGACTCTCAGTACAATCTGCTCTGATGCCGCATAGTTAAGC
CAGTATCTGCTCCCTGCTTGTGTGTTGGAGGTCGCTGAGTAGTGCGCGAGCAAAATTTAAGCTACAACAA
GGCAAGGCTTGACCGACAATTGCATGAAGAATCTGCTTAGGGTTAGGCGTTTTGCGCTGCTTCGCGATGT
ACGGGCCAGATATACGCGTTGACATTGATTATTGACTAGTTATTAATAGTAATCAATTACGGGGTCATTA
GTTCATAGCCCATATATGGAGTTCCGCGTTACATAACTTACGGTAAATGGCCCGCCTGGCTGACCGCCCA
ACGACCCCCGCCCATTGACGTCAATAATGACGTATGTTCCCATAGTAACGCCAATAGGGACTTTCCATTG
ACGTCAATGGGTGGAGTATTTACGGTAAACTGCCCACTTGGCAGTACATCAAGTGTATC
Features (pLannotate 1.2.2; 15 found; start..end, strand, type, name):
    132..335     +  promoter       CMV promoter: human cytomegalovirus (CMV) immediate early promoter
    377..395     +  promoter       T7 promoter: promoter for bacteriophage T7 RNA polymerase
    409..2133    +  CDS            2 (sequence withheld): DPOL_BPPH2 - Experimental evidence at protein level: Swiss-Prot protein existence level 1. Polymerase responsible for protein-primed viral DNA replication by strand displacement with high processivity and fidelity (PubMed:3863101) (PubMed:2498321). To start replication, the DNA polymerase forms a heterodimer with a free primer terminal protein (TP), recognizes the replication origins at both 5' ends of the linear chromosome, and initiates replication using as primer the OH-group of Ser-232 of the TP (PubMed:22210885). This polymerase possesses three enzymatic activities: DNA synthesis (polymer
   2266..2490    +  polyA_signal   bGH poly(A) signal: bovine growth hormone polyadenylation signal
   2494..2515    +  promoter       SV40 promoter (fragment): SV40 enhancer and early promoter
   2520..2536    +  misc_feature   MCS (fragment): pBluescript multiple cloning site
   2585..2601    -  protein_bind   lac operator: The lac repressor binds to the lac operator to inhibit transcription in E. coli. This inhibition can be relieved by adding lactose or isopropyl-β-D-thiogalactopyranoside (IPTG). lac repressor encoded by lacI
   2609..2639    -  promoter       lac promoter: promoter for the E. coli lac operon
   2654..2675    -  protein_bind   CAP binding site: CAP binding activates transcription in the presence of cAMP. E. coli catabolite activator protein
   2688..2780    -  CDS            lacI (fragment): lac repressor; lacI; The lac repressor binds to the lac operator to inhibit transcription in E. coli. This inhibition can be relieved by adding lactose or isopropyl-β-D-thiogalactopyranoside (IPTG).
   2963..3551    -  rep_origin     ori: high-copy-number ColE1/pMB1/pBR322/pUC origin of replication
   3722..4582    -  CDS            AmpR: β-lactamase; bla; confers resistance to ampicillin, carbenicillin, and related antibiotics
   4583..4687    -  promoter       AmpR promoter: bla
   4758..4802    -  misc_feature   bom (fragment): basis of mobility region from pBR322
   4957..131     +  enhancer       CMV enhancer (across the origin): human cytomegalovirus immediate early enhancer
