[The description below was written by a language model from this plasmid's Addgene catalogue record and pLannotate feature annotations shown in this document.]
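Description:
pCMV-Phi29(+exo) (LM2759) is a 5.2 kb mammalian expression plasmid that also serves as a template for in vitro transcription. It was built by Gibson cloning into the backbone of a pCMV-T7-SpCas9-P2A-EGFP vector. The feature table shows no Cas9 or EGFP sequences, so the polymerase insert appears to have replaced that original cassette. The plasmid is maintained in E. coli at high copy through a ColE1/pUC-type origin and selected with ampicillin via the β-lactamase gene and its native promoter. Short remnants of lac regulatory elements, an SV40 promoter fragment, a multiple cloning site fragment and a pBR322 bom fragment are backbone leftovers with no evident role in the design.

The payload is a synthetic coding sequence for the bacteriophage Phi29 DNA polymerase, a highly processive, high-fidelity, strand-displacing enzyme. It is supplied here in the "+exo" form, meaning the exonuclease activity is retained. A bipartite nuclear localisation signal (BPNLS) is fused to the C terminus to direct the protein to the nucleus; this short tag is listed in the catalogue but not annotated separately in the feature table. The CMV enhancer and promoter drive transcription in mammalian cells, and the bovine growth hormone polyadenylation signal terminates the transcript. A T7 promoter placed between the CMV promoter and the start of the coding sequence allows mRNA to be produced with T7 RNA polymerase.

The polymerase is expressed unfused, that is, not linked to any other protein domain. It comes from a study of "click editing", a genome-writing approach that combines DNA polymerases with HUH endonucleases. The record does not state the specific experimental role of this unfused version.
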