Addgene plasmid #208964: Polymerase expression - pCMV-Phi29(+exo) (LM2759)
Purpose: Unfused Phi29 DNA polymerase (+exo), expressed from CMV or T7 promoters.
Depositing lab: Benjamin Kleinstiver. Depositing organization: Massachusetts General Hospital. Publication: Click editing enables programmable genome writing using DNA polymerases and HUH endonucleases. Ferreira da Silva J, Tou CJ, King EM, Eller ML, Rufino-Ramos D, Ma L, Cromwell CR, Metovic J, Benning FMC, Chao LH, Eichler FS, Kleinstiver BP. Nat Biotechnol. 2024 Jul 22. doi: 10.1038/s41587-024-02324-x. PubMed 39039307.
Backbone
  Vector backbone: pCMV-T7-SpCas9-P2A-EGFP (RTW3027)
  Vector type: Mammalian Expression, CRISPR ; in vitro transcription; T7 promoter
Growth in bacteria
  Bacterial resistance: Ampicillin, 100 μg/mL
  Growth temperature: 37°C
  Growth strain: DH5alpha
  Copy number: High Copy
Gene/Insert
  Gene/Insert name: Phi29(+exo)-BPNLS (alt name: LM2759)
  Species: Synthetic
  Promoter: CMV and T7
  Tag / fusion protein: BPNLS (C terminal on insert)
  Cloning method: Gibson Cloning
  Sequencing primers: 5′ oBK6928-CCAAGTCTCCACCCCATTGACG; 3′ oBK219-GGGAGTGGCACCTTCCAGGGTC
Terms and licenses: Academic/Nonprofit Terms; Industry Terms: Not Available to Industry
Depositor comments: Please visit https://doi.org/10.1101/2023.09.12.557440 for bioRxiv preprint.
How to cite: Polymerase expression - pCMV-Phi29(+exo) (LM2759) was a gift from Benjamin Kleinstiver (Addgene plasmid # 208964 ; http://n2t.net/addgene:208964 ; RRID:Addgene_208964)
